>Addgene plasmid #73125 | CathepsinG-CD4d3+4-bio | depositor full sequence | sequence record 137103 | CathepsinG-CD4d3+4-bio sequence 7349 bps
GTCGACCTCCATCACGGCCTATAAGAGTGAGGGGGAGTCAGCGGAGTTCTCCTTCCCACTCAACCTTGGA
GAGGAAAGCCTGCAGGGAGAGTTGAGATGGAAGGCAGAGAAGGCTCCTTCTTCCCAGTCCTGGATCACCT
TCTCCCTAAAGAACCAAAAGGTGTCTGTGCAGAAGTCTACTAGCAACCCCAAGTTCCAGCTGTCCGAAAC
GCTCCCACTCACCCTTCAGATACCCCAGGTCTCCCTTCAGTTTGCTGGTTCTGGCAACCTGACCCTGACT
CTGGACAGAGGGATACTGTATCAGGAAGTGAACCTGGTGGTGATGAAAGTGACTCAGCCCGACAGCAACA
CTTTGACCTGTGAGGTGATGGGACCCACCTCACCCAAGATGAGACTGATCTTGAAGCAGGAGAATCAGGA
GGCCAGGGTCTCCAGGCAGGAGAAAGTGATTCAAGTGCAGGCCCCTGAAGCAGGGGTGTGGCAATGTCTA
CTGAGTGAAGGTGAAGAGGTCAAGATGGACTCCAAGATCCAGGTTTTATCCAAAGGGTTGAATTCCGGAT
CACTGCATCATATTCTGGATGCACAGAAAATGGTGTGGAATCATCGTTAAGTCTAGACACGTGATTAATT
AAGGATCCCCCGACCTCGACCTCTGGCTAATAAAGGAAATTTATTTTCATTGCAATAGTGTGTTGGAATT
TTTTGTGTCTCTCACTCGGAAGGACATATGGGAGGGCAAATCATTTGGTCGAGATCCCTCGGAGATCTCT
AGCTAGAGGATCGATCCCCGCCCCGGACGAACTAAACCTGACTACGACATCTCTGCCCCTTCTTCGCGGG
GCAGTGCATGTAATCCCTTCAGTTGGTTGGTACAACTTGCCAACTGGGCCCTGTTCCACATGTGACACGG
GGGGGGACCAAACACAAAGGGGTTCTCTGACTGTAGTTGACATCCTTATAAATGGATGTGCACATTTGCC
AACACTGAGTGGCTTTCATCCTGGAGCAGACTTTGCAGTCTGTGGACTGCAACACAACATTGCCTTTATG
TGTAACTCTTGGCTGAAGCTCTTACACCAATGCTGGGGGACATGTACCTCCCAGGGGCCCAGGAAGACTA
CGGGAGGCTACACCAACGTCAATCAGAGGGGCCTGTGTAGCTACCGATAAGCGGACCCTCAAGAGGGCAT
TAGCAATAGTGTTTATAAGGCCCCCTTGTTAACCCTAAACGGGTAGCATATGCTTCCCGGGTAGTAGTAT
ATACTATCCAGACTAACCCTAATTCAATAGCATATGTTACCCAACGGGAAGCATATGCTATCGAATTAGG
GTTAGTAAAAGGGTCCTAAGGAACAGCGATATCTCCCACCCCATGAGCTGTCACGGTTTTATTTACATGG
GGTCAGGATTCCACGAGGGTAGTGAACCATTTTAGTCACAAGGGCAGTGGCTGAAGATCAAGGAGCGGGC
AGTGAACTCTCCTGAATCTTCGCCTGCTTCTTCATTCTCCTTCGTTTAGCTAATAGAATAACTGCTGAGT
TGTGAACAGTAAGGTGTATGTGAGGTGCTCGAAAACAAGGTTTCAGGTGACGCCCCCAGAATAAAATTTG
GACGGGGGGTTCAGTGGTGGCATTGTGCTATGACACCAATATAACCCTCACAAACCCCTTGGGCAATAAA
TACTAGTGTAGGAATGAAACATTCTGAATATCTTTAACAATAGAAATCCATGGGGTGGGGACAAGCCGTA
AAGACTGGATGTCCATCTCACACGAATTTATGGCTATGGGCAACACATAATCCTAGTGCAATATGATACT
GGGGTTATTAAGATGTGTCCCAGGCAGGGACCAAGACAGGTGAACCATGTTGTTACACTCTATTTGTAAC
AAGGGGAAAGAGAGTGGACGCCGACAGCAGCGGACTCCACTGGTTGTCTCTAACACCCCCGAAAATTAAA
CGGGGCTCCACGCCAATGGGGCCCATAAACAAAGACAAGTGGCCACTCTTTTTTTTGAAATTGTGGAGTG
GGGGCACGCGTCAGCCCCCACACGCCGCCCTGCGGTTTTGGACTGTAAAATAAGGGTGTAATAACTTGGC
TGATTGTAACCCCGCTAACCACTGCGGTCAAACCACTTGCCCACAAAACCACTAATGGCACCCCGGGGAA
TACCTGCATAAGTAGGTGGGCGGGCCAAGATAGGGGCGCGATTGCTGCGATCTGGAGGACAAATTACACA
CACTTGCGCCTGAGCGCCAAGCACAGGGTTGTTGGTCCTCATATTCACGAGGTCGCTGAGAGCACGGTGG
GCTAATGTTGCCATGGGTAGCATATACTACCCAAATATCTGGATAGCATATGCTATCCTAATCTATATCT
GGGTAGCATAGGCTATCCTAATCTATATCTGGGTAGCATATGCTATCCTAATCTATATCTGGGTAGTATA
TGCTATCCTAATTTATATCTGGGTAGCATAGGCTATCCTAATCTATATCTGGGTAGCATATGCTATCCTA
ATCTATATCTGGGTAGTATATGCTATCCTAATCTGTATCCGGGTAGCATATGCTATCCTAATAGAGATTA
GGGTAGTATATGCTATCCTAATTTATATCTGGGTAGCATATACTACCCAAATATCTGGATAGCATATGCT
ATCCTAATCTATATCTGGGTAGCATATGCTATCCTAATCTATATCTGGGTAGCATAGGCTATCCTAATCT
ATATCTGGGTAGCATATGCTATCCTAATCTATATCTGGGTAGTATATGCTATCCTAATTTATATCTGGGT
AGCATAGGCTATCCTAATCTATATCTGGGTAGCATATGCTATCCTAATCTATATCTGGGTAGTATATGCT
ATCCTAATCTGTATCCGGGTAGCATATGCTATCCTCATGATAAGCTGTCAAACATGAGAATTTTCTTGAA
GACGAAAGGGCCTCGTGATACGCCTATTTTTATAGGTTAATGTCATGATAATAATGGTTTCTTAGACGTC
AGGTGGCACTTTTCGGGGAAATGTGCGCGGAACCCCTATTTGTTTATTTTTCTAAATACATTCAAATATG
TATCCGCTCATGAGACAATAACCCTGATAAATGCTTCAATAATATTGAAAAAGGAAGAGTATGAGTATTC
AACATTTCCGTGTCGCCCTTATTCCCTTTTTTGCGGCATTTTGCCTTCCTGTTTTTGCTCACCCAGAAAC
GCTGGTGAAAGTAAAAGATGCTGAAGATCAGTTGGGTGCACGAGTGGGTTACATCGAACTGGATCTCAAC
AGCGGTAAGATCCTTGAGAGTTTTCGCCCCGAAGAACGTTTTCCAATGATGAGCACTTTTAAAGTTCTGC
TATGTGGCGCGGTATTATCCCGTGTTGACGCCGGGCAAGAGCAACTCGGTCGCCGCATACACTATTCTCA
GAATGACTTGGTTGAGTACTCACCAGTCACAGAAAAGCATCTTACGGATGGCATGACAGTAAGAGAATTA
TGCAGTGCTGCCATAACCATGAGTGATAACACTGCGGCCAACTTACTTCTGACAACGATCGGAGGACCGA
AGGAGCTAACCGCTTTTTTGCACAACATGGGGGATCATGTAACTCGCCTTGATCGTTGGGAACCGGAGCT
GAATGAAGCCATACCAAACGACGAGCGTGACACCACGATGCCTGCAGCAATGGCAACAACGTTGCGCAAA
CTATTAACTGGCGAACTACTTACTCTAGCTTCCCGGCAACAATTAATAGACTGGATGGAGGCGGATAAAG
TTGCAGGACCACTTCTGCGCTCGGCCCTTCCGGCTGGCTGGTTTATTGCTGATAAATCTGGAGCCGGTGA
GCGTGGGTCTCGCGGTATCATTGCAGCACTGGGGCCAGATGGTAAGCCCTCCCGTATCGTAGTTATCTAC
ACGACGGGGAGTCAGGCAACTATGGATGAACGAAATAGACAGATCGCTGAGATAGGTGCCTCACTGATTA
AGCATTGGTAACTGTCAGACCAAGTTTACTCATATATACTTTAGATTGATTTAAAACTTCATTTTTAATT
TAAAAGGATCTAGGTGAAGATCCTTTTTGATAATCTCATGACCAAAATCCCTTAACGTGAGTTTTCGTTC
CACTGAGCGTCAGACCCCGTAGAAAAGATCAAAGGATCTTCTTGAGATCCTTTTTTTCTGCGCGTAATCT
GCTGCTTGCAAACAAAAAAACCACCGCTACCAGCGGTGGTTTGTTTGCCGGATCAAGAGCTACCAACTCT
TTTTCCGAAGGTAACTGGCTTCAGCAGAGCGCAGATACCAAATACTGTTCTTCTAGTGTAGCCGTAGTTA
GGCCACCACTTCAAGAACTCTGTAGCACCGCCTACATACCTCGCTCTGCTAATCCTGTTACCAGTGGCTG
CTGCCAGTGGCGATAAGTCGTGTCTTACCGGGTTGGACTCAAGACGATAGTTACCGGATAAGGCGCAGCG
GTCGGGCTGAACGGGGGGTTCGTGCACACAGCCCAGCTTGGAGCGAACGACCTACACCGAACTGAGATAC
CTACAGCGTGAGCTATGAGAAAGCGCCACGCTTCCCGAAGGGAGAAAGGCGGACAGGTATCCGGTAAGCG
GCAGGGTCGGAACAGGAGAGCGCACGAGGGAGCTTCCAGGGGGAAACGCCTGGTATCTTTATAGTCCTGT
CGGGTTTCGCCACCTCTGACTTGAGCGTCGATTTTTGTGATGCTCGTCAGGGGGGCGGAGCCTATGGAAA
AACGCCAGCAACGCGGCCTTTTTACGGTTCCTGGCCTTTTGCTGGCCTTTTGCTCACATGTTCTTTCCTG
CGTTATCCCCTGATTCTGTGGATAACCGTATTACCGCCTTTGAGTGAGCTGATACCGCTCGCCGCAGCCG
AACGACCGAGCGCAGCGAGTCAGTGAGCGAGGAAGCGGAAGAGCGCCCAATACGCAAACCGCCTCTCCCC
GCGCGTTGGCCGATTCATTAATGCAGCTGGCACGACAGGTTTCCCGACTGGAAAGCGGGCAGTGAGCGCA
ACGCAATTAATGTGAGTTAGCTCACTCATTAGGCACCCCAGGCTTTACACTTTATGCTTCCGGCTCGTAT
GTTGTGTGGAATTGTGAGCGGATAACAATTTCACACAGGAAACAGCTATGACCATGATTACGCCAAGCTC
TAGCTAGAGGTCGACCAATTCTCATGTTTGACAGCTTATCATCGCAGATCCGGGCAACGTTGTTGCCATT
GCTGCAGGCGCAGAACTGGTAGGTATGGAAGATCTATACATTGAATCAATATTGGCAATTAGCCATATTA
GTCATTGGTTATATAGCATAAATCAATATTGGCTATTGGCCATTGCATACGTTGTATCTATATCATAATA
TGTACATTTATATTGGCTCATGTCCAATATGACCGCCATGTTGACATTGATTATTGACTAGTTATTAATA
GTAATCAATTACGGGGTCATTAGTTCATAGCCCATATATGGAGTTCCGCGTTACATAACTTACGGTAAAT
GGCCCGCCTGGCTGACCGCCCAACGACCCCCGCCCATTGACGTCAATAATGACGTATGTTCCCATAGTAA
CGCCAATAGGGACTTTCCATTGACGTCAATGGGTGGAGTATTTACGGTAAACTGCCCACTTGGCAGTACA
TCAAGTGTATCATATGCCAAGTCCGCCCCCTATTGACGTCAATGACGGTAAATGGCCCGCCTGGCATTAT
GCCCAGTACATGACCTTACGGGACTTTCCTACTTGGCAGTACATCTACGTATTAGTCATCGCTATTACCA
TGGTGATGCGGTTTTGGCAGTACACCAATGGGCGTGGATAGCGGTTTGACTCACGGGGATTTCCAAGTCT
CCACCCCATTGACGTCAATGGGAGTTTGTTTTGGCACCAAAATCAACGGGACTTTCCAAAATGTCGTAAT
AACCCCGCCCCGTTGACGCAAATGGGCGGTAGGCGTGTACGGTGGGAGGTCTATATAAGCAGAGCTCGTT
TAGTGAACCGTCAGATCCTCACTCTCTTCCGCATCGCTGTCTGCGAGGGCCAGCTGTTGGGCTCGCGGTT
GAGGACAAACTCTTCGCGGTCTTTCCAGTACTCTTGGATCGGAAACCCGTCGGCCTCCGAACGGTACTCC
GCCACCGAGGGACCTGAGCGAGTCCGCATCGACCGGATCGGAAAACCTCTCGAGAAAGGCGTCTAACCAG
TCACAGTCGCAAGGTAGGCTGAGCACCGTGGCGGGCGGCAGCGGGTGGCGGTCGGGGTTGTTTCTGGCGG
AGGTGCTGCTGATGATGTAATTAAAGTAGGCGGTCTTGAGACGGCGGATGGTCGAGGTGAGGTGTGGCAG
GCTTGAGATCCAGCTGTTGGGGTGAGTACTCCCTCTCAAAAGCGGGCATTACTTCTGCGCTAAGATTGTC
AGTTTCCAAAAACGAGGAGGATTTGATATTCACCTGGCCCGATCTGGCCATACACTTGAGTGACAATGAC
ATCCACTTTGCCTTTCTCTCCACAGGTGTCCACTCCCAGGTCCAAGTTTAAACTGCGGCCGCCACCATGG
CTCCTCTGCTGCTGCTCCTGGCCTTTCTGCTGCCTACCGGCGCTGAGGCCGGCGAGATCATTGGAGGAAG
AGAGAGCAGACCCCACAGCCGGCCCTACATGGCCTATCTGCAGATCCAGAGCCCTGCCGGCCAGAGCAGA
TGCGGCGGCTTCCTCGTGCGGGAGGACTTTGTGCTGACAGCCGCCCACTGCTGGGGAAGCAACATCAACG
TGACCCTGGGCGCTCACAACATCCAGCGGCGGGAGAACACCCAGCAGCACATCACCGCCAGACGGGCCAT
CAGACACCCCCAGTACAACCAGCGGACCATCCAGAACGACATCATGCTGCTGCAGCTGTCCAGAAGAGTG
CGGCGGAACCGGAACGTGAACCCCGTGGCCCTGCCTAGAGCCCAGGAAGGCCTCAGACCAGGAACCCTCT
GTACAGTCGCTGGCTGGGGAAGAGTGTCCATGCGGAGAGGCACCGACACCCTGCGGGAGGTGCAGCTGCG
GGTGCAGAGGGACCGGCAGTGCCTGCGGATCTTCGGCAGCTACGACCCCAGACGGCAGATCTGCGTGGGC
GACAGAAGAGAGCGGAAGGCCGCCTTCAAGGGCGATTCTGGCGGACCTCTGCTGTGTAACAACGTGGCCC
ACGGCATCGTGTCCTACGGCAAGAGCAGCGGCGTGCCCCCTGAGGTGTTCACAAGAGTCTCCAGCTTTCT
GCCCTGGATCCGGACCACCATGCGGAGCTTCAAGCTGCTGGACCAGATGGAAACCCCCCTGGGCGCGCC
Features (pLannotate 1.2.2; 19 found; start..end, strand, type, name):
    659..714     +  polyA_signal   β-globin poly(A) signal: rabbit β-globin polyadenylation signal (Gil and Proudfoot, 1987)
   1228..2909    -  rep_origin     oriP (fragment): Epstein-Barr virus oriP replication origin (Yates et al., 2000)
   3036..3140    +  promoter       AmpR promoter: bla
   3141..4001    +  CDS            AmpR: β-lactamase; bla; confers resistance to ampicillin, carbenicillin, and related antibiotics
   4172..4760    +  rep_origin     ori: high-copy-number ColE1/pMB1/pBR322/pUC origin of replication
   4943..5035    +  CDS            lacI (fragment): lac repressor; lacI; The lac repressor binds to the lac operator to inhibit transcription in E. coli. This inhibition can be relieved by adding lactose or isopropyl-β-D-thiogalactopyranoside (IPTG).
   5048..5069    +  protein_bind   CAP binding site: CAP binding activates transcription in the presence of cAMP. E. coli catabolite activator protein
   5084..5114    +  promoter       lac promoter: promoter for the E. coli lac operon
   5122..5138    +  protein_bind   lac operator: The lac repressor binds to the lac operator to inhibit transcription in E. coli. This inhibition can be relieved by adding lactose or isopropyl-β-D-thiogalactopyranoside (IPTG). lac repressor encoded by lacI
   5208..5224    +  promoter       tet promoter (fragment): E. coli promoter for tetracycline efflux protein gene
   5234..5259    -  CDS            bla(M) (fragment): β-lactamase lacking the signal sequence; bla(M); allows cytosolic expression of β-lactamase
   5433..5812    +  enhancer       CMV enhancer: human cytomegalovirus immediate early enhancer
   5814..6013    +  promoter       CMV promoter: human cytomegalovirus (CMV) immediate early promoter
   6081..6119    +  misc_feature   Ad SA (fragment): adenovirus major late transcript splice acceptor (Friedrich and Soriano, 1991)
   6152..6361    -  CDS            PTP (fragment): TERM_ADE02 - Experimental evidence at protein level: Swiss-Prot protein existence level 1. Protein covalently bound to the viral DNA that acts as a primer for viral genomic replication by DNA strand displacement. Assembles on the viral origin of replication in an initiation complex with viral polymerase, DBP, host NFIA and host POU2F1/OCT1. During initiation, the polymerase covalently couples the first dCTP with Ser- 580 of pTP. The terminal protein stimulates the template activity over 20 fold compared to protein-free templates. Neo-synthesized viral genomes are linked to two preterminal prot
   6392..6481    +  intron         chimeric intron (fragment): chimera between introns from adenovirus and immunoglobulin heavy chain genes
   6500..6546    +  CDS            IgH signal sequence (fragment): signal sequence from the mouse immunoglobulin heavy chain variable region
   6577..7341    +  CDS            CTSG: CATG_HUMAN - Experimental evidence at protein level: Swiss-Prot protein existence level 1. Serine protease with trypsin- and chymotrypsin-like specificity. Cleaves complement C3. Has antibacterial activity against the Gram-negative bacterium P.aeruginosa, antibacterial activity is inhibited by LPS from P.aeruginosa, Z-Gly-Leu-Phe-CH2Cl and phenylmethylsulfonyl fluoride. From Homo sapiens (Human).
   7339..553     +  CDS            Cd4 (fragment) (across the origin): CD4_RAT - Experimental evidence at protein level: Swiss-Prot protein existence level 1. Integral membrane glycoprotein that plays an essential role in the immune response and serves multiple functions in responses against both external and internal offenses. In T-cells, functions primarily as a coreceptor for MHC class II molecule:peptide complex. The antigens presented by class II peptides are derived from extracellular proteins while class I peptides are derived from cytosolic proteins. Interacts simultaneously with the T-cell receptor (TCR) and the MHC class II presented by antigen presenti
