[The description below was written by a language model from this plasmid's Addgene catalogue record and pLannotate feature annotations shown in this document.]
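Description:
CathepsinG-CD4d3+4-bio is a 7,349 bp mammalian expression plasmid built on the pTT3 backbone, one of a set of "EXPRESs" constructs for producing proteins found on the human erythrocyte surface as soluble recombinant proteins. It is propagated in E. coli through a high-copy ColE1/pUC-type origin and selected with ampicillin via the β-lactamase gene. The backbone also carries a fragment of the Epstein-Barr virus oriP, which can support episomal maintenance and boost expression in cells that supply EBNA1. Remnants of lac regulatory sequences and other short cloning-vector fragments are annotated, but they have no evident role in the payload.

The expression cassette is driven by the human CMV immediate-early enhancer and promoter. This is followed by adenovirus-derived leader and splice elements and a chimeric intron fragment, which are typical pTT-series features that enhance mRNA processing and translation. The feature table shows a fragment of a mouse immunoglobulin heavy chain signal sequence just upstream of the insert. The human cathepsin G (CTSG) coding sequence, cloned between NotI and AscI sites, is fused at its C terminus to domains 3 and 4 of rat CD4; this fusion spans the numbering origin of the circular map. According to the catalogue entry, a biotinylation peptide follows the CD4 tag, although the automated annotation does not call it separately. A rabbit β-globin polyadenylation signal terminates the transcript.

The rat CD4d3+4 tag provides a common antibody-recognisable handle, and the biotinylation peptide allows capture on streptavidin-coated surfaces. This makes the protein suitable as immobilised "bait" in extracellular protein interaction screens, consistent with the associated work identifying erythrocyte receptors used by Plasmodium falciparum during invasion.
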