Addgene plasmid #73125: CathepsinG-CD4d3+4-bio
Purpose: EXPRESs plasmid for human erythrocyte surface proteins encoding CathepsinG with rat CD4d3+4-bio
Depositing lab: Gavin Wright. Depositing organization: Wellcome Sanger Institute. Publication: Basigin is a receptor essential for erythrocyte invasion by Plasmodium falciparum. Crosnier C, Bustamante LY, Bartholdson SJ, Bei AK, Theron M, Uchikawa M, Mboup S, Ndir O, Kwiatkowski DP, Duraisingh MT, Rayner JC, Wright GJ. Nature. 2011 Nov 9;480(7378):534-7. doi: 10.1038/nature10606. PubMed 22080952.
Backbone
  Vector backbone: pTT3
  Backbone manufacturer: Yves Durocher, NRC
  Backbone size w/o insert (bp): 6000
  Total vector size (bp): 7349
  Vector type: Mammalian Expression
Growth in bacteria
  Bacterial resistance: Ampicillin, 100 μg/mL
  Growth temperature: 37°C
  Growth strain: DH5alpha
  Copy number: Unknown
Gene/Insert
  Gene/Insert name: Cathepsin G
  Species: H. sapiens (human)
  Entrez Gene: CTSG (a.k.a. CATG, CG)
  Promoter: CMV
  Tag / fusion protein: ratCD4d3+4 (C terminal on insert); biotinylation peptide (C terminal on insert)
  Cloning method: Restriction Enzyme; 5′ cloning site NotI (not destroyed); 3′ cloning site AscI (not destroyed)
  Sequencing primers: 5′ CMW fwd
Resource information
  A portion of this plasmid was derived from a plasmid made by: pTT3 was obtained from Yves Durocher, National Research Council of Canada-Biotechnology Research Institute
Terms and licenses: Academic/Nonprofit Terms; Industry Terms: Not Available to Industry
How to cite: CathepsinG-CD4d3+4-bio was a gift from Gavin Wright (Addgene plasmid # 73125 ; http://n2t.net/addgene:73125 ; RRID:Addgene_73125)
