>Addgene plasmid #73125 | CathepsinG-CD4d3+4-bio | addgene partial sequence | sequence record 140456 | rb_glob_PA_term-R 5'-CCCATATGTCCTTCCGAGTG-3'
AATTTCCTTTATTAGCCAGAGGTCGAGGTCGGGGGATCCTTAATTAATCACGTGTCTAGACTTAACGATG
ATTCCACACCATTTTCTGTGCATCCAGAATATGATGCAGTGATCCGGAATTCAACCCTTTGGATAAAACC
TGGATCTTGGAGTCCATCTTGACCTCTTCACCTTCACTCAGTAGACATTGCCACACCCCTGCTTCAGGGG
CCTGCACTTGAATCACTTTCTCCTGCCTGGAGACCCTGGCCTCCTGATTCTCCTGCTTCAAGATCAGTCT
CATCTTGGGTGAGGTGGGTCCCATCACCTCACAGGTCAAAGTGTTGCTGTCGGGCTGAGTCACTTTCATC
ACCACCAGGTTCACTTCCTGATACAGTATCCCTCTGTCCAGAGTCAGGGTCAGGTTGCCAGAACCAGCAA
ACTGAAGGGAGACCTGGGGTATCTGAAGGGTGAGTGGGAGCGTTTCGGACAGCTGGAACTTGGGGTTGCT
AGTAGACTTCTGCACAGACACCTTTTGGTTCTTTAGGGAGAAGGTGATCCAGGACTGGGAAGAAGGAGCC
TTCTCTGCCTTCCATCTCAACTCTCCCTGCAGGCTTTCCTCTCCAAGGTTGAGTGGGAAGGAGAACTCCG
CTGACTCCCCCTCACTCTTATAGGCCGTGATGGAGGTCGACGGCGCGCCCAGGGGGGTTTCCATCTGGTC
CAGCAGCTTGAAGCTCCGCATGGTGGTCCGGATCCAGGGCAGAAAGCTGGAGACTCTTGTGAACACCTCA
GG
