>Addgene plasmid #73125 | CathepsinG-CD4d3+4-bio | addgene partial sequence | sequence record 140807 | pMT2-F 5'-TTGCCTTTCTCTCCACAGGT-3'
ACCATGGCTCCTCTGCTGCTGCTCCTGGCCTTTCTGCTGCCTACCGGCGCTGAGGCCGGCGAGATCATTG
GAGGAAGAGAGAGCAGACCCCACAGCCGGCCCTACATGGCCTATCTGCAGATCCAGAGCCCTGCCGGCCA
GAGCAGATGCGGCGGCTTCCTCGTGCGGGAGGACTTTGTGCTGACAGCCGCCCACTGCTGGGGAAGCAAC
ATCAACGTGACCCTGGGCGCTCACAACATCCAGCGGCGGGAGAACACCCAGCAGCACATCACCGCCAGAC
GGGCCATCAGACACCCCCAGTACAACCAGCGGACCATCCAGAACGACATCATGCTGCTGCAGCTGTCCAG
AAGAGTGCGGCGGAACCGGAACGTGAACCCCGTGGCCCTGCCTAGAGCCCAGGAAGGCCTCAGACCAGGA
ACCCTCTGTACAGTCGCTGGCTGGGGAAGAGTGTCCATGCGGAGAGGCACCGACACCCTGCGGGAGGTGC
AGCTGCGGGTGCAGAGGGACCGGCAGTGCCTGCGGATCTTCGGCAGCTACGACCCCAGACGGCAGATCTG
CGTGGGCGACAGAAGAGAGCGGAAGGCCGCCTTCAAGGGCGATTCTGGCGGACCTCTGCTGTGTAACAAC
GTGGCCCACGGCATCGTGTCCTACGGCAAGAGCAGCGGCGTGCCCCCTGAGGTGTTCACAAGAGTCTCCA
GCTTTCTGCCCTGGATCCGGACCACCATGCGGAGCTTCAAGCTGCTGGACCAGATGGAA
